Addgene plasmid #83788: pLMB717
Purpose: Erythritol biosensor plasmid
Depositing lab: Philip Poole. Depositing organization: University of Oxford. Publication: Bacterial Biosensors for in Vivo Spatiotemporal Mapping of Root Secretion. Pini F, East AK, Appia-Ayme C, Tomek J, Karunakaran R, Mendoza-Suarez M, Edwards A, Terpolilli JJ, Roworth J, Downie JA, Poole PS. Plant Physiol. 2017 Jul;174(3):1289-1306. doi: 10.1104/pp.16.01302. Epub 2017 May 11. PubMed 28495892.
Backbone
  Vector backbone: pIJ11268
  Backbone size w/o insert (bp): 16260
  Total vector size (bp): 17850
Growth in bacteria
  Bacterial resistance: Tetracycline, 10 μg/mL
  Growth temperature: 37°C
  Growth strain: DH5alpha
  Copy number: Low Copy
Gene/Insert
  Gene/Insert name: Region upstream pRL90085 containing all of pRL90087
  Species: Rhizobium leguminosarum bv. viciae, strain 3841
  Insert size (bp): 1590
  Cloning method: Restriction Enzyme; 5′ cloning site XhoI (not destroyed); 3′ cloning site KpnI (not destroyed)
  Sequencing primers: 5′ CCATCTTTGCCCTACCGTAT; 3′ AAACCGACGCCATCACCCAG
Terms and licenses: Academic/Nonprofit Terms; Industry Terms: Not Available to Industry
How to cite: pLMB717 was a gift from Philip Poole (Addgene plasmid # 83788 ; http://n2t.net/addgene:83788 ; RRID:Addgene_83788)
