[The description below was written by a language model from this plasmid's Addgene catalogue record and pLannotate feature annotations shown in this document.]
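Description:
pLMB717 is a large (about 17.9 kb), low-copy, broad-host-range reporter plasmid built on the pIJ11268 backbone and designed as a whole-cell bioluminescent biosensor for erythritol. Replication depends on the IncP (RK2-type) oriV together with its trans-acting initiator trfA, which lets the plasmid be maintained in E. coli for cloning and in other Gram-negative bacteria such as rhizobia. An IncP oriT allows conjugal mobilisation when transfer functions are supplied by a helper. Stable inheritance without continuous selection is supported by the RK2 par region, comprising parA and parB alongside the parDE toxin–antitoxin pair, which kills cells that lose the plasmid. Selection is by tetracycline (tetA with its regulator tetR). The feature table also detects an AmpR cassette, remnants of a lac promoter/operator region, and fragments of klaC, a Tn5 transposase and a CloDF13 origin, which appear to be backbone leftovers.

The payload is a 1.59 kb fragment from Rhizobium leguminosarum bv. viciae strain 3841, described as the region upstream of pRL90085 and including all of pRL90087, cloned between XhoI and KpnI sites. The insert itself is not annotated in the feature table, but the unannotated stretch next to luxC fits its placement ahead of the promoterless Photorhabdus luminescens luxCDABE operon. That operon encodes both the luciferase (LuxAB) and the enzymes that make its aldehyde substrate (LuxCDE), so light is produced without added substrate. The record does not state the function of pRL90087. Transcription from the cloned region is presumably induced by erythritol, so light output reports the presence of this compound. According to the associated publication, such biosensors are used for in vivo spatial and temporal mapping of compounds secreted by plant roots.
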