Features (pLannotate 1.2.2; 23 found; start..end, strand, type, name):
    743..1399    -  CDS            parA: PARA4_ECOLX - Protein inferred from homology: Swiss-Prot protein existence level 3. Involved in plasmid partition. From Escherichia coli.
   1363..2205    -  CDS            parB: PARB4_ECOLX - Protein predicted: Swiss-Prot protein existence level 4. Involved in plasmid partition. From Escherichia coli.
   2334..2582    +  CDS            parD: PARD_ECOLX - Experimental evidence at protein level: Swiss-Prot protein existence level 1. Antitoxin component of a type II toxin-antitoxin (TA) system involved in plasmid partition. Inhibits the anti-DNA gyrase activity of toxin ParE; reverses and restores gyrase catalytic activity in vitro. The parDE operon alone is capable of stabilizing an RK2-derived minireplicon under defined growth conditions in several different Gram- negative bacteria. It does so by the post-segregational killing (PSK) of plasmid-free cells, also referred to as a plasmid addiction system. Binds its own promoter, autor
   2582..2890    +  CDS            parE: PARE_ECOLX - Experimental evidence at protein level: Swiss-Prot protein existence level 1. Toxin component of a type II toxin-antitoxin (TA) system involved in plasmid partition. Acts by inhibiting DNA gyrase, converting supercoiled plasmid DNA into a singly cleaved linear form in an ATP-dependent fashion. To do so it probably interacts with one of the gyrase subunits. Gyrase inhibition is prevented by antitoxin ParD, and is reversed in vitro by incubation with ParD. In cells that have lost the plasmid filamentation and growth inhibition occur; this is suppressed when ParD is supplied in trans
   3318..3340    -  protein_bind   lac operator (fragment): The lac repressor binds to the lac operator to inhibit transcription in E. coli. This inhibition can be relieved by adding lactose or isopropyl-β-D-thiogalactopyranoside (IPTG). lac repressor encoded by lacI
   3344..3374    -  promoter       lac promoter: promoter for the E. coli lac operon
   3389..3410    -  protein_bind   CAP binding site: CAP binding activates transcription in the presence of cAMP. E. coli catabolite activator protein
   3423..3511    -  CDS            lacI (fragment): lac repressor; lacI; The lac repressor binds to the lac operator to inhibit transcription in E. coli. This inhibition can be relieved by adding lactose or isopropyl-β-D-thiogalactopyranoside (IPTG).
   3598..3706    -  oriT           oriT: incP origin of transfer
   3883..3987    +  promoter       AmpR promoter: bla
   3988..4848    +  CDS            AmpR: β-lactamase; bla; confers resistance to ampicillin, carbenicillin, and related antibiotics
   5004..5039    +  rep_origin     CloDF13 ori (fragment): Plasmids containing the CloDF13 (CDF) origin of replication can be propagated in E. coli cells that contain additional plasmids with compatible origins.
   5375..6574    -  CDS            TcR: tetracycline efflux protein; tetA; confers resistance to tetracycline
   6680..7330    +  CDS            TetR: tetracycline resistance regulatory protein; tetR
   7830..8461    +  rep_origin     oriV: incP origin of replication
   8525..8803    +  CDS            klaC (fragment): KLAC_ECOLX - Also known as telB. Protein predicted: Swiss-Prot protein existence level 4. Belongs to the kla operon, which is associated with cryptic tellurite resistance, and IncW plasmid fertility inhibition. From Escherichia coli.
   8827..9150    +  CDS            tnpA (fragment): TN5P_ECOLX - Also known as tnp. Experimental evidence at protein level: Swiss-Prot protein existence level 1. Mediates transposition of transposon Tn5 by a 'cut and paste' mechanism. First, the monomeric transposase binds the 19 bp inverted DNA repeats flanking the transposon. Then, dimerization of the DNA- bound transposase creates a synaptic DNA complex. After nicking of the first DNA strand, excision of the transposon proceeds through a series of intermediates. The transposase then mediates the insertion of the transposon at a new site by strand transfer. The activity of the wild- type tran
   9198..10346   +  CDS            trfA: trans-acting replication protein that binds to and activates oriV
  10429..11541   -  CDS            LuxE: LuxE; luxE; from the Photorhabdus luminescens bioluminescence operon
  11720..12703   -  CDS            LuxB: LuxB luciferase subunit; luxB; from the Photorhabdus luminescens bioluminescence operon
  12718..13800   -  CDS            LuxA: LuxA luciferase subunit; luxA; from the Photorhabdus luminescens bioluminescence operon
  13849..14772   -  CDS            LuxD: LuxD acyltransferase; luxD; from the Photorhabdus luminescens bioluminescence operon
  14785..16227   -  CDS            LuxC: LuxC fatty acid reductase; luxC; from the Photorhabdus luminescens bioluminescence operon
>Addgene plasmid #83788 | pLMB717 | addgene full sequence | sequence record 171220 | Addgene NGS Result
CCCCACCGCGGACTCTGACTACAACCGTGCGCAAGGCGCATTAGGGAGGATGTATGTATGTAATCGCCTG
CGGCATCGTTGCCGGCTTGGCGGCTGCGGTGGCCCTGTTGGGCTTCACGCCGATGATGGAGGCGCTTGCC
GCCGGCGAACGCCGCAAGGCACTCGCGCAATGGACGCGGACGATGTTCCTGGTGCTGCTGCCTGTCGTGC
TGATGTGCGCGCCCATCGGGTCCAGCATTTACGACGCCGTGCAAGCGGACGCTGGCAAGCCCATCGCTTT
CCACAACGGCCGGATCACGGTCGTCATGGCCCTGGTCGGCAGCTTGGCCGTTGTCCTGGTCGCGGCTGCG
CGTGCGGTGGTCAACCGCAAGCATGCCAGCTTCTGGTTCGTCGGCTGGGTGATGGCGTCGGTTTTGGCCG
GCGGCGTCGGCGCGATCGCCAGCGCGAAGCAACTGGCGTTCCTCGGCGAACATAGCGGCATGGTGGCCTT
CGGCTTCTTCCGCGACCAGGTGAAGGACATGCACTGCGATGCGGACGTGATCCTGGCCCGGTGGGATGAA
AAGGCGAACTCGCCGGTGGTCTACCGCTGCCCGAAGGCGTACCTGCTCAACAGGTTCGCATCCGCGCCCT
TCGTGCCCTGGCCGGACTACACCGAGGGGGAAAGCGAGGATCTAGGTAGGGCGCTCGCAGCGGCCCTGCG
GGACGCGAAAAGGTGAGAAAAGCCGGGCACTGCCCGGCTTTATTTTTGCTGCTGCGCGTTCCAGGCCGCC
CACACTCGTTTGACCTGGCTCGGGCTGCATCCGACCAGCTTGGCCGTCTTGGCAATGCTCGATCCGCCGG
AGCGAAGCGTGATGATGCGGTCGTGCATGCCGGCGTCACGTTTGCGGCCGGTGTAGCGGCCGGCGGCCTT
CGCCAACTGGACACCCTGACGTTGACGCTCGCGCCGATCCTCGTAGTCGTCGCGGGCCATCTGCAAGGCG
AGCTTCAAAAGCATGTCCTGGACGGATTCCAGAACGATTTTCGCCACTCCGTTCGCCTCGGCGGCCAGCT
CCGACAGGTCCACCACGCCAGGCACGGCCAGCTTGGCCCCTTTGGCCCGGATCGACGCAACCAGGCGCTC
GGCCTCGGCCAACGGCAAGCGGCTGATGCGGTCGATCTTCTCCGCAACGACGACTTCACCAGGTTGCAGG
TCCGCGATCATGCGCAGCAGCTCGGGCCGGTCGGCGCGTGCGCCGGACGCCTTCTCGCGGTAGATGCCGG
CGACGTAGTACCCGGCGGCCCGCGTGGCCGCTACAAGGCTCTCCTGGCGTTCAAGATTCTGCTCGTCCGT
ACTGGCGCGCAGGTAGATGCGGGCGACCTTCAACCTTCGTCCCTCCGGTTGTTGCTCTCGCGTCGCCATT
TCCACGGCTCGACGGCGTGCGGATCGGACCAGAGGCCGACGCGCTTGCCTCGCGCCTCCTGTTCGAGCCG
CAGCATTTCAGGGTCGGCCGCGCGGCCGTGGAAGCGATAGGCCCACGCCATGCCCTGGTGAACCATCGCG
GCGTTGACGTTGCGCGGCTGCGGCGGCCGGCTGGCCAGCTCCATGTTGACCCACACGGTGCCCAGCGTGC
GGCCGTAACGGTCGGTGTCCTTCTCGTCGACCAGGACGTGCCGGCGGAACACCATGCCGGCCAGCGCCTG
GCGCGCACGTTCGCCGAAGGCTTGCCGCTTTTCCGGCGCGTCAATGTCCACCAGGCGCACGCGCACCGGC
TGCTTGTCTACCAGCACGTCGATGGTGTCGCCGTCGATGATGCGCACGACCTCGCCGCGCAGCTCGGCCC
ATGCCGGCGAGGCAACGACCAGGACGGCCAGCGCGGCAGCGGCGCGCAGCATGGCGTAGCTTCGGCGCTT
CATGCGTGGCCCCATTGCTGATGATCGGGGTACGCCAGGTGCAGCACTGCATCGAAATTGGCCTTGCAGT
AGCCGTCCAGCGCCACCCGCGAGCCGAACGCCGGCGAAAGGTACTCGACCAGGCCGGGCCGGTCGCGGAC
CTCGCGCCCCAGGACGTGGATGCGCCGGCCGCGTGTGCCGTCGGGTCCAGGCACGAAGGCCAGCGCCTCG
ATGTTGAAGTCGATGGATAGAAGTTGTCGGTAGTGCTTGGCCGCCCTCATCGCGTCCCCCTTGGTCAAAT
TGGGTATACCCATTTGGGCCTAGTCTAGCCGGCATGGCGCATTACAGCAATACGCAATTTAAATGCGCCT
AGCGCATTTTCCCGACCTTAATGCGCCTCGCGCTGTAGCCTCACGCCCACATATGTGCTAATGTGGTTAC
GTGTATTTTATGGAGGTTATCCAATGAGCCGCCTGACAATCGACATGACGGACCAGCAGCACCAGAGCCT
GAAAGCCCTGGCCGCCTTGCAGGGCAAGACCATTAAGCAATACGCCCTCGAACGTCTGTTCCCCGGTGAC
GCTGATGCCGATCAGGCATGGCAGGAACTGAAAACCATGCTGGGGAACCGCATCAACGATGGGCTTGCCG
GCAAGGTGTCCACCAAGAGCGTCGGCGAAATTCTTGATGAAGAACTCAGCGGGGATCGCGCTTGACGGCC
TACATCCTCACGGCTGAGGCCGAAGCCGATCTACGCGGCATCATCCGCTACACGCGCCGGGAGTGGGGCG
CGGCGCAGGTGCGCCGCTATATCGCTAAGCTGGAACAGGGCATAGCCAGGCTTGCCGCCGGCGAAGGCCC
GTTTAAGGACATGAGCGAACTCTTTCCCGCGCTGCGGATGGCCCGCTGCGAACACCACTACGTTTTTTGC
CTGCCGCGTGCGGGCGAACCCGCGTTGGTCGTGGCGATCCTGCATGAGCGCATGGACCTCATGACGCGAC
TTGCCGACAGGCTCAAGGGCTGATTTCAGCCGCTAAAAATCGCGCCACTCACAACGTCCTGATGGCGTAC
TTACCCAAAGAACAGCTAGGAGAATCATTTATGCTCAGCACACTTCCACAAGCTCATGCAACTTTCTTGA
ACCGCATCCGCGATGCGGTCGCTTCCGATGTTCGCTTCCGCGCTCTTCTGATCGGCGGCTCTTACGTTCA
CGGAGGACTCGATGAGCACTCCGATTTGGATTTCGACATCGTTGTTGAGGACAACTGCTACGCAGATGTC
TTGTCTACACGCAAGGATTTTGCCGAGGCACTGCCCGGCTTCCTCAACGCGTTCACCGGCGAACATGTAG
GAGAACCGCGCCTTCTGATCTGCCTATATGGTCCGCCACTGCTACACATCGGGGGATCAGCTTGGCGTAA
TCATGGTCATAGCTGTTTCCTGTGTGAAATTGTTATCCGCTCACAATTCCACACAACATACGAGCCGGAA
GCATAAAGTGTAAAGCCTGGGGTGCCTAATGAGTGAGCTAACTCACATTAATTGCGTTGCGCTCACTGCC
CGCTTTCCAGTCGGGAAACCTGTCGTGCCAGCTGCATTAATGAATCGGCCAACGCGCGGGGAGAGGCGGT
TTGCGTATTGGAATTAATTCTTGAAGACGAAAGGGCCTCGTGATACGCCTATTTTTATAGGTTAATGTCA
TGATAATAATGGTTTCTTAGAGCTTATCGGCCAGCCTCGCAGAGCAGGATTCCCGTTGAGCACCGCCAGG
TGCGAATAAGGGACAGTGAAGAAGGAACACCCGCTCGCGGGTGGGCCTACTTCACCTATCCTGCCCGGCT
GACGCCGTTGGATACACCAAGGAAAGTCTACACGAACCCTTTGGCAAAATCCTGTATATCGTGCGAAAAA
GGATGGATATACCGAAAAAATCGCTATAATGACCCCGAAGCAGGGTTATGCAGCGGAAAAGATCCGTCGA
TCGACCCAGGTGGCACTTTTCGGGGAAATGTGCGCGGAACCCCTATTTGTTTATTTTTCTAAATACATTC
AAATATGTATCCGCTCATGAGACAATAACCCTGATAAATGCTTCAATAATATTGAAAAAGGAAGAGTATG
AGTATTCAACATTTCCGTGTCGCCCTTATTCCCTTTTTTGCGGCATTTTGCCTTCCTGTTTTTGCTCACC
CAGAAACGCTGGTGAAAGTAAAAGATGCTGAAGATCAGTTGGGTGCACGAGTGGGTTACATCGAACTGGA
TCTCAACAGCGGTAAGATCCTTGAGAGTTTTCGCCCCGAAGAACGTTTTCCAATGATGAGCACTTTTAAA
GTTCTGCTATGTGGCGCGGTATTATCCCGTGTTGACGCCGGGCAAGAGCAACTCGGTCGCCGCATACACT
ATTCTCAGAATGACTTGGTTGAGTACTCACCAGTCACAGAAAAGCATCTTACGGATGGCATGACAGTAAG
AGAATTATGCAGTGCTGCCATAACCATGAGTGATAACACTGCGGCCAACTTACTTCTGACAACGATCGGA
GGACCGAAGGAGCTAACCGCTTTTTTGCACAACATGGGGGATCATGTAACTCGCCTTGATCGTTGGGAAC
CGGAGCTGAATGAAGCCATACCAAACGACGAGCGTGACACCACGATGCCTGTAGCAATGGCAACAACGTT
GCGCAAACTATTAACTGGCGAACTACTTACTCTAGCTTCCCGGCAACAATTAATAGACTGGATGGAGGCG
GATAAAGTTGCAGGACCACTTCTGCGCTCGGCCCTTCCGGCTGGCTGGTTTATTGCTGATAAATCTGGAG
CCGGTGAGCGTGGGTCTCGCGGTATCATTGCAGCACTGGGGCCAGATGGTAAGCCCTCCCGTATCGTAGT
TATCTACACGACGGGGAGTCAGGCAACTATGGATGAACGAAATAGACAGATCGCTGAGATAGGTGCCTCA
CTGATTAAGCATTGGTAACTGTCAGACCAAGTTTACTCATATATACTTTAGATTGATTTAAAACTTCATT
TTTAATTTAAAAGGATCTAGGTGAAGATCCTTTTTGATAATCTCATGACCAAAATCCCTTAACGTGAGTT
TTCGTTCCACTGAGCGTCAGACCCCGTAGAAAAGATCAAAGGATCTTCTTGAGATCCTTTTTTTCTGCGG
GGGATCAGGACCGCTGCCGGAGCGCAACCCACTCACTACAGCAGAGCCATGTAGACAACATCCCCTCCCC
CTTTCCACCGCGTCAGACGCCCGTAGCAGCCCGCTACGGGCTTTTTCATGCCCTGCCCTAGCGTCCAAGC
CTCACGGCCGCGCTCGGCCTCTCTGGCGGCCTTCTGGCGCTCCTGCTGCGGCGTCCGCTCGTGGGCCGTG
GCGCGGGTCCGCGCGCCGGCCTCGTGCGCCTGGCGCTCGCGGGCGAGGTCCAGGGCGGCCGTCTTCACGT
TCTGCCTTGCGCAGATGAGATAGATCCGTCAATTCCGGCCTATCGTTTCCACGATCAGCGATCGGCTCGT
TGCCCTGCGCCGCTCCAAAGCCCGCGACGCAGCGCCGGCAGGCAGAGCAAGTAGAGGGCAGCGCCTGCAA
TCCATGCCCACCCGTTCCACGTTGTTATAGAAGCCGCATAGATCGCCGTGAAGAGGAGGGGTCCGACGAT
CGAGGTCAGGCTGGTGAGCGCCGCCAGTGAGCCTTGCAGCTGCCCCTGACGTTCCTCATCCACCTGCCTG
GACAACATTGCTTGCAGCGCCGGCATTCCGATGCCACCCGAAGCAAGCAGGACCATGATCGGGAACGCCA
TCCATCCCCGTGTCGCGAAGGCAAGCAGGATGTAGCCTGTGCCGTCGGCAATCATTCCGAGCATGAGTGC
CCGCCTTTCGCCGAGCCGGGCGGCTACAGGGCCGGTGATCATTGCCTGGGCGAGTGAATGCAGAATGCCA
AATGCGGCAAGCGAAATGCCGATCGTGGTCGCGTCCCAGTGAAAGCGATCCTCGCCGAAAATGACCCAAA
GCGCGGCCGGCACCTGTCCGACAAGTTGCATGATGAAGAAGACCGCCATCAGGGCGGCGACGACGGTCAT
GCCCCGGGCCCACCGGAACGAAGCGAGCGGGTTGAGAGCCTCCCGGCGTAACGGCCGGCGTTCGCCTTTG
TGCGACTCCGGCAAAAGGAAACAGCCCGTCAGGAAATTGAGGCCGTTCAAGGCTGCCGCGGCGAAGAACG
GAGCGTGGGGGGAGAAACCGCCCATCAGCCCACCGAGCACAGGTCCCGCGACCATCCCGAACCCGAAACA
GGCGCTCATGAAGCCGAAGTGCCGCGCGCGCTCATCGCCATCAGTGATATCGGCAATATAAGCGCCGGCT
ACCGCCCCAGTCGCCCCGGTGATGCCGGCCACGATCCGCCCGATATAGAGAACCCAAAGGAAAGGCGCTG
TCGCCATGATGGCGTAGTCGACAGTGGCGCCGGCCAGCGAGACGAGCAAGATTGGCCGCCGCCCGAAACG
ATCCGACAGCGCGCCCAGCACAGGTGCGCAGGCAAATTGCACCAACGCATACAGCGCCAGCAGAATGCCA
TAGTGGGCGGTGACGTCGTTCGAGTGAACCAGATCGCGCAGGAGGCCCGGCAGCACCGGCATAATCAGGC
CGATGCCGACAGCGTCGAGCGCGACAGTGCTCAGAATTACGATCAGGGGTATGTTGGGTTTCACGTCTGG
CCTCCGGACCAGCCTCCGCTGGTCCGATTGAACGCGCGGATTCTTTATCACTGATAAGTTGGTGGACATA
TTATGTTTATCAGTGATAAAGTGTCAAGCATGACAAAGTTGCAGCCGAATACAGTGATCCGTGCCGCCCT
GGACCTGTTGAACGAGGTCGGCGTAGACGGTCTGACGACACGCAAACTGGCGGAACGGTTGGGGGTTCAG
CAGCCGGCGCTTTACTGGCACTTCAGGAACAAGCGGGCGCTGCTCGACGCACTGGCCGAAGCCATGCTGG
CGGAGAATCATACGCATTCGGTGCCGAGAGCCGACGACGACTGGCGCTCATTTCTGATCGGGAATGCCCG
CAGCTTCAGGCAGGCGCTGCTCGCCTACCGCGATGGCGCGCGCATCCATGCCGGCACGCGACCGGGCGCA
CCGCAGATGGAAACGGCCGACGCGCAGCTTCGCTTCCTCTGCGAGGCGGGTTTTTCGGCCGGGGACGCCG
TCAATGCGCTGATGACAATCAGCTACTTCACTGTTGGGGCCGTGCTTGAGGAGCAGGCCGGCGACAGCGA
TGCCGGCGAGCGCGGCGGCACCGTTGAACAGGCTCCGCTCTCGCCGCTGTTGCGGGCCGCGATAGACGCC
TTCGACGAAGCCGGTCCGGACGCAGCGTTCGAGCAGGGACTCGCGGTGATTGTCGATGGATTGGCGAAAA
GGAGGCTCGTTGTCAGGAACGTTGAAGGACCGAGAAAGGGTGACGATTGATCAGGACCGCTGCCGGAGCG
CAACCCACTCACTACAGCAGAGCCATGTAGACAACATCCCCTCCCCCTTTCCACCGCGTCAGACGCCCGT
AGCAGCCCGCTACGGGCTTTTTCATGCCCTGCCCTAGCGTCCAAGCCTCACGGCCGCGCTCGGCCTCTCT
GGCGGCCTTCTGGCGCTCCTGCTGCGGCGTCCGCTCGTGGGCCGTGGCGCGGGTCCGCGCGCCGGCCTCG
TGCGCCTGGCGCTCGCGGGCGAGGTCCAGGGCGGCCGTCTTCACGTTCTGCCTTGCGCAGATGAGATAGA
TCCCGGAATTGACGGATCTAGCGTGGACTCAAGGCTCTCGCGAATGGCTCGCGTTGGAAACTTTCATTGA
CACTTGAGGGGCACCGCAGGGAAATTCTCGTCCTTGCGAGAACCGGCTATGTCGTGCTGCGCATCGAGCC
TGCGCCCTTGGCTTGTCTCGCCCCTCTCCGCGTCGCTACGGGGCTTCCAGCGCCTTTCCGACGCTCACCG
GGCTGGTTGCCCTCGCCGCTGGGCTGGCGGCCGTCTATGGCCCTGCAAACGCGCCAGAAACGCCGTCGAA
GCCGTGTGCGAGACACCGCGGCCGCCGGCGTTGTGGATACCTCGCGGAAAACTTGGCCCTCACTGACAGA
TGAGGGGCGGACGTTGACACTTGAGGGGCCGACTCACCCGGCGCGGCGTTGACAGATGAGGGGCAGGCTC
GATTTCGGCCGGCGACGTGGAGCTGGCCAGCCTCGCAAATCGGCGAAAACGCCTGATTTTACGCGAGTTT
CCCACAGATGATGTGGACAAGCCTGGGGATAAGTGCCCTGCGGTATTGACACTTGAGGGGCGCGACTACT
GACAGATGAGGGGCGCGATCCTTGACACTTGAGGGGCAGAGTGCTGACAGATGAGGGGCGCACCTATTGA
CATTTGAGGGGCTGTCCACAGGCAGAAAATCCAGCATTTGCAAGGGTTTCCGCCCGTTTTTCGGCCACCG
CTAACCTGTCTTTTAACCTGCTTTTAAACCAATATTTATAAACCTTGTTTTTAACCAGGGCTGCGCCCTG
TGCGCGTGACCGCGCACGCCGAAGGGGGGTGCCCCCCCTTCTCGAACCCTCCCGGCCCGCTAACGCGGGC
CTCCCATCCCCCCAGGGGCTGCGCCCCTCGGCCGCGAACGGCCTCACCCCAAAAATGGCAGCGCTGGCAG
TCCTTGCCATTGCCGGGATCGGGGCAGTAACGGGATGGGCGATCAGCCCGAGCGCGACGCCCGGAAGCAT
TGACGTGCCGCAGGTGCTGGCATCGACATTCAGCGACCAGGTGCCGGGCAGTGAGGGCGGCGGCCTGGGT
GGCGGCCTGCCCTTCACTTCGGCCGTCGGGGCATTCACGGACTTCATGGCGGGGCCGGCAATTTTTACCT
TGGGCATTCTTGGCATAGTGGTCGCGGGTGCCGTGCTCGTGTTCGGGGGTGAATTAATTCCCCGGATCGA
TCCGTCAGCTTCACGCTGCCGCAAGCACTCAGGGCGCAAGGGCTGCTAAAGGAAGCGGAACACGTAGAAA
GCCAGTCCGCAGAAACGGTGCTGACCCCGGATGAATGTCAGCTACTGGGCTATCTGGACAAGGGAAAACG
CAAGCGCAAAGAGAAAGCAGGTAGCTTGCAGTGGGCTTACATGGCGATAGCTAGACTGGGCGGTTTTATG
GACAGCAAGCGAACCGGAATTGCCAGCTGGGGCGCCCTCTGGTAAGGTTGGGAAGCCCTGCAAAGTAAAC
TGGATGGCTTTCTTGCCGCCAAGGATCTGATGGCGCAGGGGATCAAGATCGACGGATCGATCCGGGGAAT
TCCGGGGCAATCCCGCAAGGAGGGTGAATGAATCGGACGTTTGACCGGAAGGCATACAGGCAAGAACTGA
TCGACGCGGGGTTTTCCGCCGAGGATGCCGAAACCATCGCAAGCCGCACCGTCATGCGTGCGCCCCGCGA
AACCTTCCAGTCCGTCGGCTCGATGGTCCAGCAAGCTACGGCCAAGATCGAGCGCGACAGCGTGCAACTG
GCTCCCCCTGCCCTGCCCGCGCCATCGGCCGCCGTGGAGCGTTCGCGTCGTCTCGAACAGGAGGCGGCAG
GTTTGGCGAAGTCGATGACCATCGACACGCGAGGAACTATGACGACCAAGAAGCGAAAAACCGCCGGCGA
GGACCTGGCAAAACAGGTCAGCGAGGCCAAGCAGGCCGCGTTGCTGAAACACACGAAGCAGCAGATCAAG
GAAATGCAGCTTTCCTTGTTCGATATTGCGCCGTGGCCGGACACGATGCGAGCGATGCCAAACGACACGG
CCCGCTCTGCCCTGTTCACCACGCGCAACAAGAAAATCCCGCGCGAGGCGCTGCAAAACAAGGTCATTTT
CCACGTCAACAAGGACGTGAAGATCACCTACACCGGCGTCGAGCTGCGGGCCGACGATGACGAACTGGTG
TGGCAGCAGGTGTTGGAGTACGCGAAGCGCACCCCTATCGGCGAGCCGATCACCTTCACGTTCTACGAGC
TTTGCCAGGACCTGGGCTGGTCGATCAATGGCCGGTATTACACGAAGGCCGAGGAATGCCTGTCGCGCCT
ACAGGCGACGGCGATGGGCTTCACGTCCGACCGCGTTGGGCACCTGGAATCGGTGTCGCTGCTGCACCGC
TTCCGCGTCCTGGACCGTGGCAAGAAAACGTCCCGTTGCCAGGTCCTGATCGACGAGGAAATCGTCGTGC
TGTTTGCTGGCGACCACTACACGAAATTCATATGGGAGAAGTACCGCAAGCTGTCGCCGACGGCCCGACG
GATGTTCGACTATTTCAGCTCGCACCGGGAGCCGTACCCGCTCAAGCTGGAAACCTTCCGCCTCATGTGC
GGATCGGATTCCACCCGCGTGAAGAAGTGGCGCGAGCAGGTCGGCGAAGCCTGCGAAGAGTTGCGAGGCA
GCGGCCTGGTGGAACACGCCTGGGTCAATGATGACCTGGTGCATTGCAAACGCTAGGGCCTTGTGGGGTC
AGTTCCGGCTGGGGGTTCAGCAGCCACCTGCAGGTCATCAACTATCAAACGCTTCGGTCTGCAGGTCATC
AACTATCAAACGCTTCGGTTAAGCTTAAAGCACACCCTTTCTGCGTCCTCGTATTGACGCGACGTAAAAT
TTCAACGAGCACGCCGGGATACTTACCATATTCTCTGCTAATTATCCCGACATCATCGGTAACAATAAAT
GCTGGATAACTGGTTGCTGACGCATCCATATAACTCATCAACCCCGGCGTTCCATCAGGTACAGGTTTCA
ACGTTTCAGGATCAAGCGCTCGCGCATATACCCACGGCGGAACATGTTTACGCTGCATTTCATCCTCAAA
GAAACAAGTGTTGAGTTCAACTTGATTAAATATATCTCGGATCTGACTAATATCACTGAGATTGAAAGTA
TCAAATAAAAGATGATTGAAATCATCACGTTTCAGAGATTCTTTTTCGTAACTTTTCCAGCCGCCTCCGG
TTATGATATAAAGGCTTTTATCTCCAGAAAATGAGATTTTTTTATCTTTCATATAATGGCAGAGTAAATA
AATAAAGTATGGCGAACCAATAAGACAAAGATCTTTCCCTTGATTTTTTATTCGTTCAAGACTATTCAAT
GTTTTAACAAAATCTATTCGTTCTTCTGTTACGGTAAATGTCGTAGGATATAACAATTCCACCAAACTCA
TAACATATTTAAACCAAATATTATGAGCATTAAATCTATCTGGTCCCAAATTGACTAATTCTATTTGATG
ATCAAACCAACTACCAACATATTTCATGCCATAACTCACAGAGCCTAAGAGTCTCTCAATACTTAATCTG
TCACGCGCCACCTGACTTTTTAAACCATTCGTGCCGCTACTGGTAAACCAACTTTCAATCTCGTTTTCCT
GAGAAGTTAATAAGCGAGTAAACTTAAAAACCGATGTTGGGAATACAGGTATGTCATCAATTTCCGTAAT
ATTGTCATCTACTTTGTGTGCCTGACAGTAGTGACGATATTCTCGACAATGTTTATAATGATTACGAAAT
GCATCAAGCACAAGTTTCTTTCTGATTTTTTCCTGCTCGTCGTAAGACCACACTAATGGATCGCTCGAAA
AAATCAAATCATCAATTTCTGAGCTTGCTGTAATTTCTTGTTTATCAACATATGAAGTCATACCTGTTTT
ACTCCTCAAGATAATATTAGAAAGTATGGCAGCACTGCTGTCATACTCTTTTATACCCTTCATCTTTCAA
GCTGCTGCTTTGTTGGCTGCTTTCACTCACCCCAGTCACATAGTTATCTATGCTCCTGGGGATTCGTTCA
CTTGCCGCCTCGCTGCAACTCGAAATCTATTAGGTATATTCCATGTGGTACTTCTTAATATTATCATCAA
CAATATTGATTACATTTTTTTGGCTCATCAAATCATTCATTGGTTCAAAGGACAGCAATACACTTTTCGC
ACCACACTTTTCAATTGCCAACTTAGCCGCAGTTATACACTCCGTATAATTTCCGACAGCGTTTTCTGCA
ATTATTTCTTCAAGTTTATTTTCGAAATTTTCATTAGGGTGCATTTCAAGAACATAATCACTAATAAATG
CACGCGTCTCTTGTTTAGCTTTATTACTATCTTCGTTATAGTTAACTAATATCATTAACTGATGGTCTAT
CTCTGATAGGTCAACGTCATATTTATCCGCAACGGCTTTATATCTTTCAGCATATTCATATCTAACATCA
TTAGAATCATCCCACTTAAAGATGAGAGGAATACCTTTTTTGGCCGCCCACTCAACAATATGATGACTGG
TTGCTGTTACATATTTCCGAGGTCCGCCTGGCGTATAAGCATGGGGATTTACAGATATTTTAGGGAAGCT
ATAAAAATCGTTATCTGGATTACAATAGCCTGTTGTTAAAGCATCGTTAATGATTTCATAACACTCTTCA
AATAGTTGCTGTTGATATTCAACCGGGCGATTAAAAAAATGCATTTCATCTTTTTTTTCGCAATCACTAA
ACCCTAAAATAAATCTCCCTTCACTTAACTGATCCAATAAGCAAGCTTCCTCCGCTATGCGGACAGGATG
ATGAGTTGTAATGATGTGATTTAATGAACCAATTTTAATTTTCTCTGTTAAACCGAGCAGAAAACCAGAA
ACAGTCAGAGGAGCGCCGACAACACCATTATCTGAAAAATGATTTTCATACACTAAAATCTGTTCAAAAT
TCAACTTATCAACATACTCCGTTATTTCCTGCATGCGAACTATACTTTGTTCTTGAACAGTTGTTGAATT
GATGAAGTTAAGGAAGAACAATCCAAATTTCATTTCTTTCTCCTTAGCTAATATAATAGCGAACGTTGTT
TTTCTTTAAGAAATGGCATGACATCAGACTGGAAGAGCTTCATGGAAGCAATAATTTCGTCTACTGTTCC
ATTAGCTTCAAATCCACAACAAATATTTGATATTCCTGTAGCATCAATGTCTTTTTGAATTATGTCAATA
CATTCCTGCGGCGTTCCCACGGGATTGATTTCGTAACTGTAATCAATACGGCGATTAGTATCTTTATGTC
CTTTTAATACAAAGTCACGCCACTGCCCTTTATTGAAATCATAACCTCTTGTTTGGTCTGAATCATCAAA
AATAGTCGTAGCATTCACATAAGAATCATACCAATGCCCCAGAAATTTCCGGCAAATCTCTTTCGCTTTA
ATTGAGTCATGATCTACAGATGTTATATATGATAAGCAATGGTCGATATTATGAATATCGTGCCCATATT
CTTGAGCCACTTCATTATAAAGCTCAAGTTGTGCTTTCTTTTCGTTAGTATTTATAATCCAACTTAATAT
CATCGGTAGGCCAAATTGAGCAGCCCACTCAGTCGTCGAAGCTGATTCAGCCACCACATAAACCGGTGCG
CCACCTCTGCTATACGCCGCGGGGTTTACTTTTACCTTATGGAACTTGATATGTTCATTATCAGCTTCCA
TATATCCCTCTGTCATGCCATTCTTTATCAGCCCGTACCAGCATTCCGCTAAGGCGCGACTGTTATTCAT
ATCTGTGCCGAATACGCGAAAGTCCTTGTTGTAAAGCCCTCGGCAAATACCAAACCGAAATCGTCCTTTT
GACATTTGATCCAATAAATTCACATCTTCAAGTTGGCGTACTGGATGGGCTGTGGGAAGAACAATAGCGG
CAGTTCCTACATTCAATTTTTTAGTCGCGCCAAGTAAATATGCAGCAGCGACATAAGGGTTACCAAGCAA
ACCAAACTCCGTGAAATGATGCTCCAGTAACCATACGGTATCAAAACCACACTCCTCAGAGATGCGACCT
AATTTAACCAAACGTTTCATTACCTCTGTTTGAGAAAATTGGGGAGGTTGGTATGTAAGCAAAAAGTTTC
CAAATTTCATAGAGAGTCCTTATATTGCTATTTGAGTGATAGAATATCTCAATAGATTTTAAGACAGAGA
AATTGCTTGATTTTCAATCTCAATTCTCATTCGGCGTTCATTGACTGTCGCAATAGTTAAATGTTCAAAT
GACGGTTCAGTAATATCAACATCAATATCCAGATGATCATTATCCATCGCGATAGCGGCTTTCGTAACCG
ATTGATAAAAATTGCGCAGGACCACTAAATTTTCACTCAAGTCATGCGAACTTCCTAACAAAGAATATAT
CTTGCATCGATTACTACGAATATTTGATAACAATGTGATAACTTCATCTTGCTTGACCCAATTATCGTTA
TTTGCAGTAAAAGCAATAAACGGTATATCAAGATACATCATGTTATTAATTGTAGAAGCTAAATCTTCCC
AACCAAAATCAAGACAATCTCTCGCAAAGACTTCAGCACCCAATTTATGGCCTTCAAAATCTAGATTATT
CGGCAATTCATTAATGGGTAGACTGAGATAATCAAACCCTAAAGCTCTTTCAAGAGAATATCTTAAGTTA
ACAACACCGACTGCGGTGATTAAAAACGAAGCATTGATTTCAGATAGGCTTGCATAAGCTATCCGCGCAG
ATAAGCTTGAAGCCAACATACCGAAGTTATTTATTTTTCGTGTAGTTAACCAATCAACCACTGCTAACAA
GCTCTGCTTTCCTATAGACATTGTAAATTCATCAATTGTCCCTGAACTCAATCCAACGTGGTGAAGCGAA
TCATAGCGGATCACATGAAATCCATTCCGCGATAAATATTCCGCCAGACCAGCAAAATGATCCATCCTGC
GGGCAAAACCAGACGCAATAATAATGGCATTCTTTCTCTTTGGGCTGTTTTCTTCTGGCAGCGTTTCCCA
AACATGAATTTTTTTATTTCCTTCAACACAAATAACGTGGTCGATGGTTTTATATTTTGATTCATTTTCC
ATACTTTTTACCTATTATGGGACAAATACAAGGAACTTATCTTCTTCCAGGAATCGAGTCTGTTCTATTT
CAACCGCAACATCCTTAGCCGTATAGTTAGATGGCCTTTCATGAGAAATATATGTCACTAATCGTTGCAA
CGGTCTCATTCCGTCATGAGATCCACCAACTCGAAATATGTTATTCATTCCTGCTTCTACAATCCTTTCC
GCACCTTTTAATGCTAACGCATCTCGATATTTAAATGATGACTCCCAAGGAAAAATAGATATGGTTTGCG
TCTTATTTTTTTGAACATAAGGCAATATTTGCTCAATATTATCGACGTGATGAAGGTACACACATCTGCC
AAGTGGTTGATTAAATTCCACACCTGCATTTGACTCAATAATCATCCAACGTTGATGAATATCCACCTCT
ACTTTTAATCCAGCAAACAAGCTTTCTTTTTGAACTAAAGAATAGGCCGCCTTTTCATCAAAATCTTTTT
TGGCATTCGGTAATATATGCGCATATAGATTAAGTTTTTCTATCAACGCTAACTTAAATTCCTCATAATG
ATTTCCCATGTAATATATGTTTTGGGCAGAAAAACAAGCTCGCTGATCGTAAAAACAAACATCATGAGCC
GCACCTGTCGCTGCGGACGTCAAATCAACAGGATTATCGATAATGCAAAGACTCTTTTTAGAACCAAATT
TAATCACATCAGCATAAGATGGCGCATGCTCTACCGCCCAATTAATCGCATCTGGCCCTCCCCAAGCGAC
AATAACATCCGCATGTTGCATAATTTCTTTTGCGAGTGATGTATCACCTTGGTGGGGCCAATATATAACA
GATAAAGAGCGCGTTATCGGATGATTAGGGTCTACATCAATAAAACTTAACGCTAATGCATTAGCGGTAA
AAGGATCGGTTGACGATGTTTTTATAATACACTGATTCTTAGTTAAAATTGCGCGTAATATAGACATGAT
CCCAGATAATGGAACATTACCTGCCAACAGATGTACAGATTTACCTTTCGGAAAAGCCCGAACATAACTT
TCATCCTGAGGTAGCCATTCATCCATGATATGGCGAGAACCAAGTTCATTTTCTACAACATCATAAAGGC
CGCCTTTAGAACATAAAATCATAGATATCCAATTGGCCTCTAGCTTAGCCATTTCTTCTGAATATCCCAT
ATATTTTTTTAAGTCACGAATGTATGTCCTGCGTCTTGAGTATTCTTCATTTTTCCATCTTTGCCCTACC
GTATAGAGAAAATTGACAATGTTATGCAACCGTAATTCGTTATTTCCATTACAATCAATAATGTTTTTTA
CATGAGAGTCATTCAATATTGGCAGGTAAACACTATTATCACCAAAATTAATGGATTGCACTAAATCATC
ACCTTCGGGAAAGATTTCAACCTGGCCGTTAATAATGAATGAAATTTTTTTAGTCATACGTATCCTCCAA
GCCTGAATTCGTTTAAACGGATCCCTCGAGAATTCTGCCCGATGAGAGATGCACCGGCGACGGCGACCCC
GGCCGCGGCAGACAGTTTCAGCAGATCTCGTCTTCCGAGACCGTTCTCGGACTTATCGATACTCATCGCA
ATTTCTCTCCAATTAATTATGTCTATAGATTAAATGGATTAATGCGGATGGATAGGAACGAATTTCCAAA
AGAACGATCTCCGGGGGAAAGAGTGGACGGAACGAAAGCTCATCCCTGGCCGCGGTTTCCCGCGACCGGG
AATGATTTCGGATCCTCGGCGGTTTTCAGAGCGGTCAGATGGGTCTGCAGCCACCGACCAAGAAGAACAT
ACACTGCATAATTCTTGCCCATGCGACCAAATTTGCCGAGGGCGAACTCCTGCCAGGCCGCGGTGCCGTG
TGGCGCTATAGTAGGCGTAAAATCATGATTTCATGGGCAGCATCGGGTTTTATGCTGCGACGTTGATATC
TAGCGCGAAGCTTTGCTCCACTTGGCGCGCAACTTGCCTCTCTGCCGCCAGGGAGAATGAAACAATGCCC
GATATCGACCCGCAGATTTTCTCAATAAGCCGGCCATCCCTCGGAGGCTACAAGGCCTTCGTTCAACGCG
ACATGATCGTCGAGACCTATCGCAGCGCCGCGGGGCAAATGGTTTCGAGGGGCTCCCTTCATAGAATTTC
GATCAACCGCACCGCGCACGGCAAATATGCCTATCGGCTTGGAAGTGGGGCGTTCCGCAAAGTTGAGAGG
CCGCCGTTCACCCTGGGATTTCAACCTGCCGCCACGGTCCTCGAAGTCGATGGCGATGCGGCGGATTATA
TCTCGATCTTCCAGTCCCCTGCGCTCTACAGCGGCATTGGCGGCTCTCGCTTCGATCCCGAGCATTGGGA
TAGTGACGCGCTCAGCGCGACGACTGATCCGACAACGCTGCAGGTCGCGCTCTCCCTCGCATTTGCCGCC
GAGAAGACCGGGCGTGACGACCCTCTTTTGATGCAGCATCTGGGAATGGCGCTCGCCTGTTGCGTCGTAA
AACTGCTGGGCGCCAAACCTGAAGCCGGCGATCGTCCGCTGACATCGGACAATCTCCGGCGTGTGATCGA
TTACATCGAGAACCTGCTTGGCAAATCCGATCTGAGTGTCGAGGAGTTGGCCGGGGTGGCCCATATGAGC
CCCTTTCACTTCAGCCGGGAATTCAAACGGGCAGCCGGCATGGCGCCGCATCGCTTCGTTCTCGAACGCA
GGATCGAGCGGGCGCGACTTTACCTCGCCGATGGCAAGGAGACGCTCGCAAACATCGCTTATGCCACAGG
CTTTTCCAGCCAGGCGCATTTCTCCAGCGTCTTTCGCCGTCTAATGGGGGCGACCCCGAAGGAATACCAG
CGTTCGGTCCGTCTTTGAACCGGCTTTTGCCGATGACAGATCAGCAGCTTTGCGAAAGACAACCGCACGA
ATTTGAAATCTCTTGAGGCTGCGGTCTGCGAGGCTTTTCCCATCAGGAGGCCCATATGACCGCTTTTGCC
CAAACCAATCCGATTACCGACATTTGCTTCCTGGTCGAGGATATCGACAAAGCATCGGCTTTCTATGTCG
AGCGTCTTGGGGTAC
